Addgene plasmid #116869: pAAV-CAG-H2B-GFP
Purpose: Nuclear localized GFP
Depositing lab: Loren Looger. Depositing organization: HHMI, Janelia Research Campus. Publication: Distinct descending motor cortex pathways and their roles in movement. Economo MN, Viswanathan S, Tasic B, Bas E, Winnubst J, Menon V, Graybuck LT, Nguyen TN, Smith KA, Yao Z, Wang L, Gerfen CR, Chandrashekar J, Zeng H, Looger LL, Svoboda K. Nature. 2018 Nov;563(7729):79-84. doi: 10.1038/s41586-018-0642-9. Epub 2018 Oct 31. PubMed 30382200.
Backbone
  Vector backbone: pAAV
  Vector type: AAV
Growth in bacteria
  Bacterial resistance: Ampicillin, 100 μg/mL
  Growth temperature: 30°C
  Growth strain: NEB Stable
  Copy number: Unknown
Gene/Insert
  Gene/Insert name: GFP
Terms and licenses: Academic/Nonprofit Terms; Industry Terms: Not Available to Industry
How to cite: pAAV-CAG-H2B-GFP was a gift from Loren Looger (Addgene plasmid # 116869 ; http://n2t.net/addgene:116869 ; RRID:Addgene_116869) For viral preps, please replace (Addgene plasmid # 116869) in the above sentence with: (Addgene viral prep # 116869-AAVrg)
