[The description below was written by a language model from this plasmid's Addgene catalogue record and pLannotate feature annotations shown in this document.]
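Description:
pAAV-CAG-H2B-GFP is an adeno-associated virus transfer plasmid built on a pAAV backbone and designed to express a nuclear-localized green fluorescent protein in mammalian cells. The expression cassette sits between two AAV2 inverted terminal repeats, the cis elements required for replication and packaging of the intervening DNA into recombinant AAV particles when rep, cap and helper functions are supplied in trans. In bacteria the plasmid is maintained by a high-copy ColE1/pUC-type origin and selected through the β-lactamase (AmpR) gene with its native promoter. An f1 phage origin and small lacZα and lacI remnants are also annotated in the backbone. The record lists a recombination-deficient propagation strain, in keeping with the tendency of ITRs to rearrange.

Transcription is driven by the composite CAG promoter, annotated here as a CMV immediate-early enhancer fragment, the chicken β-actin promoter, and chimeric chicken β-actin/rabbit β-globin intron sequence; the short "HBB" hit most likely reflects the globin-derived end of that intron region rather than a separate coding element. The open reading frame encodes human histone H2B (HIST1H2BJ) followed closely by a GFP that the sequence annotation identifies as mEGFP, the monomeric A206K variant. Fusion to H2B tethers the fluorophore to chromatin, giving compact nuclear labelling that makes counting or sorting of transduced cells and nuclei easier. A WPRE downstream of the coding sequence enhances transcript stability and expression, and an SV40 polyadenylation signal (with an adjacent large T antigen fragment) terminates the message.

Expression is constitutive, with no recombinase-dependent elements annotated. The record notes availability as a retrograde-serotype viral preparation and associates the construct with a study of descending motor cortex pathways, consistent with use in labelling the nuclei of projection-defined neurons.
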