Features (pLannotate 1.2.2; 18 found; start..end, strand, type, name):
    191..439     +  enhancer       CMV enhancer (fragment): human cytomegalovirus immediate early enhancer
    441..716     +  promoter       chicken β-actin promoter: No description available
    717..852     +  intron         hybrid intron (fragment): hybrid between chicken β-actin (CBA) and minute virus of mice (MMV) introns (Gray et al., 2011)
    941..1071    +  intron         chimeric intron (fragment): chimera between introns from chicken β-actin and rabbit β-globin
   1069..1131    +  CDS            HBB (fragment): HBB_LEPEU - Experimental evidence at protein level: Swiss-Prot protein existence level 1. Involved in oxygen transport from the lung to the various peripheral tissues. From Lepus europaeus (European hare).
   1161..1538    +  CDS            H2B: human histone H2B; HIST1H2BJ
   1557..2276    +  CDS            mEGFP: enhanced GFP with monomerizing A206K mutation (Zacharias et al., 2002) mammalian codon-optimized
   2289..2877    +  misc_feature   WPRE: woodchuck hepatitis virus posttranscriptional regulatory element
   2920..3041    -  polyA_signal   SV40 poly(A) signal: SV40 polyadenylation signal
   3064..3132    -  CDS            large T antigen (fragment): large T antigen from SV40 (simian virus 40)
   3203..3336    +  repeat_region  AAV2 ITR: inverted terminal repeat of adeno-associated virus serotype 2 inverted
   3330..3386    -  CDS            lacI (fragment): lac repressor; lacI; The lac repressor binds to the lac operator to inhibit transcription in E. coli. This inhibition can be relieved by adding lactose or isopropyl-β-D-thiogalactopyranoside (IPTG).
   3569..4157    -  rep_origin     ori: high-copy-number ColE1/pMB1/pBR322/pUC origin of replication
   4328..5188    -  CDS            AmpR: β-lactamase; bla; confers resistance to ampicillin, carbenicillin, and related antibiotics
   5189..5293    -  promoter       AmpR promoter: bla
   5346..5774    -  rep_origin     f1 ori (sequence partly withheld): f1 bacteriophage origin of replication; arrow indicates direction of (+) strand synthesis
   5779..3       -  CDS            lacZα (fragment) (across the origin): LacZα fragment of β-galactosidase; lacZ fragment
   5843..130     -  repeat_region  AAV2 ITR (fragment) (across the origin): inverted terminal repeat of adeno-associated virus serotype 2 inverted
>Addgene plasmid #116869 | pAAV-CAG-H2B-GFP | addgene full sequence | sequence record 228537 | Addgene NGS Result
CTGCGCGCTCGCTCGCTCACTGAGGCCGCCCGGGCAAAGCCCGGGCGTCGGGCGACCTTTGGTCGCCCGG
CCTCAGTGAGCGAGCGAGCGCGCAGAGAGGGAGTGGCCAACTCCATCACTAGGGGTTCCTTGTAGTTAAT
GATTAACCCGCCATGCTACTTATCTACGTAGCCATGCTCTAGGAAGAGTACCATTGACGTCAATAATGAC
GTATGTTCCCATAGTAACGCCAATAGGGACTTTCCATTGACGTCAATGGGTGGAGTATTTACGGTAAACT
GCCCACTTGGCAGTACATCAAGTGTATCATATGCCAAGTACGCCCCCTATTGACGTCAATGACGGTAAAT
GGCCCGCCTGGCATTATGCCCAGTACATGACCTTATGGGACTTTCCTACTTGGCAGTACATCTACGTATT
AGTCATCGCTATTACCATGGTCGAGGTGAGCCCCACGTTCTGCTTCACTCTCCCCATCTCCCCCCCCTCC
CCACCCCCAATTTTGTATTTATTTATTTTTTAATTATTTTGTGCAGCGATGGGGGCGGGGGGGGGGGGGG
CGCGSGCCAGGCGGGGCGGGGCGGGGCGAGGGGCGGGGCGGGGCGAGGCGGAGAGGTGCGGCGGCAGCCA
ATCAGAGCGGCGCGCTCCGAAAGTTTCCTTTTATGGCGAGGCGGCGGCGGCGGCGGCCCTATAAAAAGCG
AAGCGCGCGGCGGGCGGGAGTCGCTGCGCGCTGCCTTCGCCCCGTGCCCCGCTCCGCCGCCGCCTCGCGC
CGCCCGCCCCGGCTCTGACTGACCGCGTTACTCCCACAGGTGAGCGGGCGGGACGGCCCTTCTCCTCCGG
GCTGTAATTAGCGCTTGGTTTAATGACGGCTTGTTTCTTTTCTGTGGCTGCGTGAAAGCCTTGAGGGGCT
CCGGGAGGGCCCTTTGTGCGGGGGGAGCGGCTCGGGGCTGTCCGCGGGGGGACGGCTGCCTTCGGGGGGG
ACGGGGCAGGGCGGGGTTCGGCTTCTGGCGTGTGACCGGCGGCTCTAGAGCCTCTGCTAACCATGTTCAT
GCCTTCTTCTTTTTCCTACAGCTCCTGGGCAACGTGCTGGTTATTGTGCTGTCTCATCATTTTGGCAAAG
AATTGGATCCGAATTCACTAGTCTCGAGGATATCGCCACCATGCCAGAGCCAGCGAAGTCTGCTCCCGCC
CCGAAAAAGGGCTCCAAGAAGGCGGTGACTAAGGCGCAGAAGAAAGGCGGCAAGAAGCGCAAGCGCAGCC
GCAAGGAGAACTATTCCATCTATGTGTACAAGGTTCTGAAGCAGGTCCACCCTGACACCGGCATTTCGTC
CAAGGCCATGGGCATCATGAATTCGTTTGTGAACGACATTTTCGAGCGCATCGCAGGTGAGGCTTCCCGC
CTGGCGCATTACAACAAGCGCTCGACCATCACCTCCAGGGAGATCCAGACGGCCGTGCGCCTGCTGCTGC
CTGGGGAGTTGGCCAAGCACGCCGTGTCCGAGGGTACTAAGGCCATCACCAAGTACACCAGCGCTAAGGA
TCCACCGGTCGCCACCATGGTGAGCAAGGGCGAGGAGCTGTTCACCGGGGTGGTGCCCATCCTGGTCGAG
CTGGACGGCGACGTAAACGGCCACAAGTTCAGCGTGTCCGGCGAGGGCGAGGGCGATGCCACCTACGGCA
AGCTGACCCTGAAGTTCATCTGCACCACCGGCAAGCTGCCCGTGCCCTGGCCCACCCTCGTGACCACCCT
GACCTACGGCGTGCAGTGCTTCAGCCGCTACCCCGACCACATGAAGCAGCACGACTTCTTCAAGTCCGCC
ATGCCCGAAGGCTACGTCCAGGAGCGCACCATCTTCTTCAAGGACGACGGCAACTACAAGACCCGCGCCG
AGGTGAAGTTCGAGGGCGACACCCTGGTGAACCGCATCGAGCTGAAGGGCATCGACTTCAAGGAGGACGG
CAACATCCTGGGGCACAAGCTGGAGTACAACTACAACAGCCACAACGTCTATATCATGGCCGACAAGCAG
AAGAACGGCATCAAGGTGAACTTCAAGATCCGCCACAACATCGAGGACGGCAGCGTGCAGCTCGCCGACC
ACTACCAGCAGAACACCCCCATCGGCGACGGCCCCGTGCTGCTGCCCGACAACCACTACCTGAGCACCCA
GTCCAAGCTGAGCAAAGACCCCAACGAGAAGCGCGATCACATGGTCCTGCTGGAGTTCGTGACCGCCGCC
GGGATCACTCTCGGCATGGACGAGCTGTACAAGTAAAAGCTTATCGATAATCAACCTCTGGATTACAAAA
TTTGTGAAAGATTGACTGGTATTCTTAACTATGTTGCTCCTTTTACGCTATGTGGATACGCTGCTTTAAT
GCCTTTGTATCATGCTATTGCTTCCCGTATGGCTTTCATTTTCTCCTCCTTGTATAAATCCTGGTTGCTG
TCTCTTTATGAGGAGTTGTGGCCCGTTGTCAGGCAACGTGGCGTGGTGTGCACTGTGTTTGCTGACGCAA
CCCCCACTGGTTGGGGCATTGCCACCACCTGTCAGCTCCTTTCCGGGACTTTCGCTTTCCCCCTCCCTAT
TGCCACGGCGGAACTCATCGCCGCCTGCCTTGCCCGCTGCTGGACAGGGGCTCGGCTGTTGGGCACTGAC
AATTCCGTGGTGTTGTCGGGGAAATCATCGTCCTTTCCTTGGCTGCTCGCCTGTGTTGCCACCTGGATTC
TGCGCGGGACGTCCTTCTGCTACGTCCCTTCGGCCCTCAATCCAGCGGACCTTCCTTCCCGCGGCCTGCT
GCCGGCTCTGCGGCCTCTTCCGCGTCTTCGCCTTCGCCCTCAGACGAGTCGGATCTCCCTTTGGGCCGCC
TCCCCGCATCGATACCGTCGACCCGGGCGGCCGCTTCGAGCAGACATGATAAGATACATTGATGAGTTTG
GACAAACCACAACTAGAATGCAGTGAAAAAAATGCTTTATTTGTGAAATTTGTGATGCTATTGCTTTATT
TGTAACCATTATAAGCTGCAATAAACAAGTTAACAACAACAATTGCATTCATTTTATGTTTCAGGTTCAG
GGGGAGATGTGGGAGGTTTTTTAAAGCAAGTAAAACCTCTACAAATGTGGTAAAATCGATAAGGATCTTC
CTAGAGCATGGCTACGTAGATAAGTAGCATGGCGGGTTAATCATTAACTACAAGGAACCCCTAGTGATGG
AGTTGGCCACTCCCTCTCTGCGCGCTCGCTCGCTCACTGAGGCCGGGCGACCAAAGGTCGCCCGACGCCC
GGGCTTTGCCCGGGCGGCCTCAGTGAGCGAGCGAGCGCGCAGCTGCATTAATGAATCGGCCAACGCGCGG
GGAGAGGCGGTTTGCGTATTGGGCGCTCTTCCGCTTCCTCGCTCACTGACTCGCTGCGCTCGGTCGTTCG
GCTGCGGCGAGCGGTATCAGCTCACTCAAAGGCGGTAATACGGTTATCCACAGAATCAGGGGATAACGCA
GGAAAGAACATGTGAGCAAAAGGCCAGCAAAAGGCCAGGAACCGTAAAAAGGCCGCGTTGCTGGCGTTTT
TCCATAGGCTCCGCCCCCCTGACGAGCATCACAAAAATCGACGCTCAAGTCAGAGGTGGCGAAACCCGAC
AGGACTATAAAGATACCAGGCGTTTCCCCCTGGAAGCTCCCTCGTGCGCTCTCCTGTTCCGACCCTGCCG
CTTACCGGATACCTGTCCGCCTTTCTCCCTTCGGGAAGCGTGGCGCTTTCTCATAGCTCACGCTGTAGGT
ATCTCAGTTCGGTGTAGGTCGTTCGCTCCAAGCTGGGCTGTGTGCACGAACCCCCCGTTCAGCCCGACCG
CTGCGCCTTATCCGGTAACTATCGTCTTGAGTCCAACCCGGTAAGACACGACTTATCGCCACTGGCAGCA
GCCACTGGTAACAGGATTAGCAGAGCGAGGTATGTAGGCGGTGCTACAGAGTTCTTGAAGTGGTGGCCTA
ACTACGGCTACACTAGAAGAACAGTATTTGGTATCTGCGCTCTGCTGAAGCCAGTTACCTTCGGAAAAAG
AGTTGGTAGCTCTTGATCCGGCAAACAAACCACCGCTGGTAGCGGTGGTTTTTTTGTTTGCAAGCAGCAG
ATTACGCGCAGAAAAAAAGGATCTCAAGAAGATCCTTTGATCTTTTCTACGGGGTCTGACGCTCAGTGGA
ACGAAAACTCACGTTAAGGGATTTTGGTCATGAGATTATCAAAAAGGATCTTCACCTAGATCCTTTTAAA
TTAAAAATGAAGTTTTAAATCAATCTAAAGTATATATGAGTAAACTTGGTCTGACAGTTACCAATGCTTA
ATCAGTGAGGCACCTATCTCAGCGATCTGTCTATTTCGTTCATCCATAGTTGCCTGACTCCCCGTCGTGT
AGATAACTACGATACGGGAGGGCTTACCATCTGGCCCCAGTGCTGCAATGATACCGCGAGACCCACGCTC
ACCGGCTCCAGATTTATCAGCAATAAACCAGCCAGCCGGAAGGGCCGAGCGCAGAAGTGGTCCTGCAACT
TTATCCGCCTCCATCCAGTCTATTAATTGTTGCCGGGAAGCTAGAGTAAGTAGTTCGCCAGTTAATAGTT
TGCGCAACGTTGTTGCCATTGCTACAGGCATCGTGGTGTCACGCTCGTCGTTTGGTATGGCTTCATTCAG
CTCCGGTTCCCAACGATCAAGGCGAGTTACATGATCCCCCATGTTGTGCAAAAAAGCGGTTAGCTCCTTC
GGTCCTCCGATCGTTGTCAGAAGTAAGTTGGCCGCAGTGTTATCACTCATGGTTATGGCAGCACTGCATA
ATTCTCTTACTGTCATGCCATCCGTAAGATGCTTTTCTGTGACTGGTGAGTACTCAACCAAGTCATTCTG
AGAATAGTGTATGCGGCGACCGAGTTGCTCTTGCCCGGCGTCAATACGGGATAATACCGCGCCACATAGC
AGAACTTTAAAAGTGCTCATCATTGGAAAACGTTCTTCGGGGCGAAAACTCTCAAGGATCTTACCGCTGT
TGAGATCCAGTTCGATGTAACCCACTCGTGCACCCAACTGATCTTCAGCATCTTTTACTTTCACCAGCGT
TTCTGGGTGAGCAAAAACAGGAAGGCAAAATGCCGCAAAAAAGGGAATAAGGGCGACACGGAAATGTTGA
ATACTCATACTCTTCCTTTTTCAATATTATTGAAGCATTTATCAGGGTTATTGTCTCATGAGCGGATACA
TATTTGAATGTATTTAGAAAAATAAACAAATAGGGGTTCCGCGCACATTTCCCCGAAAAGTGCCACCTAA
ATTGTAAGCGTTAATATTTTGTTAAAATTCGCGTTAAATTTTTGTTAAATCAGCTCATTTTTTAACCAAT
AGGCCGAAATCGGCAAAATCCCTTATAAATCAAAAGAATAGACCGAGATAGGGT
[37 nt withheld, positions 5445-5481]
AAAGAACGTGGACTCCAACGTCAAAGG
[49 nt withheld, positions 5509-5557]
T
[91 nt withheld, positions 5559-5649]
G
[124 nt withheld, positions 5651-5774]
CCCATTCGCCATTCAGGCTGCGCAACTGTTGGGAAGGGCGATCGGTGCGGGCCTCTTCGCTATTACGCCA
G
