>Addgene plasmid #116869 | pAAV-CAG-H2B-GFP | depositor partial sequence | sequence record 219832 | H2B GFP
ATGCCAGAGCCAGCGAAGTCTGCTCCCGCCCCGAAAAAGGGCTCCAAGAAGGCGGTGACTAAGGCGCAGA
AGAAAGGCGGCAAGAAGCGCAAGCGCAGCCGCAAGGAGAACTATTCCATCTATGTGTACAAGGTTCTGAA
GCAGGTCCACCCTGACACCGGCATTTCGTCCAAGGCCATGGGCATCATGAATTCGTTTGTGAACGACATT
TTCGAGCGCATCGCAGGTGAGGCTTCCCGCCTGGCGCATTACAACAAGCGCTCGACCATCACCTCCAGGG
AGATCCAGACGGCCGTGCGCCTGCTGCTGCCTGGGGAGTTGGCCAAGCACGCCGTGTCCGAGGGTACTAA
GGCCATCACCAAGTACACCAGCGCTAAGGATCCACCGGTCGCCACCATGGTGAGCAAGGGCGAGGAGCTG
TTCACCGGGGTGGTGCCCATCCTGGTCGAGCTGGACGGCGACGTAAACGGCCACAAGTTCAGCGTGTCCG
GCGAGGGCGAGGGCGATGCCACCTACGGCAAGCTGACCCTGAAGTTCATCTGCACCACCGGCAAGCTGCC
CGTGCCCTGGCCCACCCTCGTGACCACCCTGACCTACGGCGTGCAGTGCTTCAGCCGCTACCCCGACCAC
ATGAAGCAGCACGACTTCTTCAAGTCCGCCATGCCCGAAGGCTACGTCCAGGAGCGCACCATCTTCTTCA
AGGACGACGGCAACTACAAGACCCGCGCCGAGGTGAAGTTCGAGGGCGACACCCTGGTGAACCGCATCGA
GCTGAAGGGCATCGACTTCAAGGAGGACGGCAACATCCTGGGGCACAAGCTGGAGTACAACTACAACAGC
CACAACGTCTATATCATGGCCGACAAGCAGAAGAACGGCATCAAGGTGAACTTCAAGATCCGCCACAACA
TCGAGGACGGCAGCGTGCAGCTCGCCGACCACTACCAGCAGAACACCCCCATCGGCGACGGCCCCGTGCT
GCTGCCCGACAACCACTACCTGAGCACCCAGTCCAAGCTGAGCAAAGACCCCAACGAGAAGCGCGATCAC
ATGGTCCTGCTGGAGTTCGTGACCGCCGCCGGGATCACTCTCGGCATGGACGAGCTGTACAAGTAA
